Addgene plasmid #237550: TDP-43 K181A GFP
Purpose: Expression of GFP-tag fused to mutant TDP-43 K181A
Depositing lab: Tatyana Shelkovnikova. Depositing organization: University of Sheffield. Publication: Paraspeckle condensation is controlled via TDP-43 polymerization and linked to neuroprotection. Hodgson RE, Huang WP, Lang R, Kumar V, An H, Stender EGP, Chalakova ZP, Driver MD, Sanchez Avila A, Ellis BCS, Day E, Rayment JA, Baeg K, Strange A, Moll T, Wright GSA, van Vugt JJFA, Allen SP, Locker N, Pitout I, Fletcher S, Onck PR, Duss O, Cooper-Knock J, Shelkovnikova TA. Nat Cell Biol. 2026 Mar 18. doi: 10.1038/s41556-026-01895-y. PubMed 41851271.
Backbone
  Vector backbone: pEGFP-C1
  Vector type: Mammalian Expression
Growth in bacteria
  Bacterial resistance: Kanamycin, 50 μg/mL
  Growth temperature: 37°C
  Growth strain: DH5alpha
  Copy number: High Copy
Gene/Insert
  Gene/Insert name: GFP-tagged TDP-43 K181A
  Species: H. sapiens (human)
  Mutation: TDP-43 K181A
  Entrez Gene: TARDBP (a.k.a. ALS10, TDP-43)
  Promoter: CMV
  Tag / fusion protein: EGFP (N terminal on insert)
  Cloning method: Restriction Enzyme; 5′ cloning site Unknown (unknown if destroyed)
Terms and licenses: Academic/Nonprofit Terms; Industry Terms: Not Available to Industry
How to cite: TDP-43 K181A GFP was a gift from Tatyana Shelkovnikova (Addgene plasmid # 237550 ; http://n2t.net/addgene:237550 ; RRID:Addgene_237550)
