[The description below was written by a language model from this plasmid's Addgene catalogue record and pLannotate feature annotations shown in this document.]
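Description:
TDP-43 K181A GFP is a mammalian expression plasmid built on the pEGFP-C1 backbone. It produces human TDP-43 (gene TARDBP) carrying a lysine-to-alanine substitution at position 181, fused at its N terminus to EGFP. Transcription is driven by the human cytomegalovirus immediate-early enhancer and promoter. The EGFP coding sequence comes first, a short remnant of the multiple cloning site acts as a linker, and the full-length TARDBP open reading frame follows. The transcript is terminated by the SV40 polyadenylation signal; the small fragment annotated as large T antigen just upstream of it is probably part of the SV40-derived sequence in this backbone rather than a functional payload. The insert was cloned by restriction enzymes, but the sites used are not recorded.

In bacteria the 5.9 kb plasmid replicates from a high-copy ColE1/pUC-type origin and is selected with kanamycin. The same Tn5 aminoglycoside phosphotransferase gene (NeoR/KanR) is preceded by both a bacterial bla promoter and the SV40 enhancer/early promoter and is followed by the HSV TK polyadenylation signal. This arrangement allows G418 selection of stably transfected mammalian cells. An f1 origin is also present for single-stranded DNA production. The short ble and bGH poly(A) fragments in the annotation look like incidental partial matches rather than working elements.

The stated purpose is expression of GFP-tagged mutant TDP-43 K181A, which allows the localisation and assembly of this RNA-binding protein to be followed by fluorescence in transfected cells. The associated publication concerns TDP-43 polymerisation and paraspeckle condensation. The record does not spell out the specific functional consequence of the K181A change.
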