Features (pLannotate 1.2.2; 15 found; start..end, strand, type, name):
     61..364     +  enhancer       CMV enhancer: human cytomegalovirus immediate early enhancer
    365..568     +  promoter       CMV promoter: human cytomegalovirus (CMV) immediate early promoter
    613..1329    +  CDS            EGFP: EGFP is a basic (constitutively fluorescent) green fluorescent protein published in 1996, derived from Aequorea victoria. It is reported to be a rapidly-maturing weak dimer with moderate acid sensitivity.
   1330..1350    +  misc_feature   MCS (fragment): multiple cloning site
   1351..2592    +  CDS            TARDBP: TADBP_HUMAN - Also known as TDP43. Experimental evidence at protein level: Swiss-Prot protein existence level 1. RNA-binding protein that is involved in various steps of RNA biogenesis and processing (PubMed:23519609). Preferentially binds, via its two RNA recognition motifs RRM1 and RRM2, to GU-repeats on RNA molecules predominantly localized within long introns and in the 3'UTR of mRNAs (PubMed:23519609, PubMed:24240615, PubMed:24464995). In turn, regulates the splicing of many non-coding and protein-coding RNAs including proteins involved in neuronal survival, as well as mRNAs that encode p
   2618..2702    +  CDS            large T antigen (fragment): large T antigen from SV40 (simian virus 40)
   2725..2846    +  polyA_signal   SV40 poly(A) signal: SV40 polyadenylation signal
   2880..3308    -  rep_origin     f1 ori (sequence partly withheld): f1 bacteriophage origin of replication; arrow indicates direction of (+) strand synthesis
   3335..3439    +  promoter       AmpR promoter: bla
   3441..3798    +  promoter       SV40 promoter: SV40 enhancer and early promoter
   3833..4627    +  CDS            NeoR/KanR: aminoglycoside phosphotransferase from Tn5; aph(3')-II (or nptII); confers resistance to neomycin, kanamycin, and G418 (Geneticin®)
   4648..4800    +  CDS            ble (fragment): BLE_KLEPN - Experimental evidence at protein level: Swiss-Prot protein existence level 1. Binding protein with a strong affinity to the bleomycin family of antibiotics. Binds to CL990; an antimitotic-antibiotic compound. From Klebsiella pneumoniae.
   4859..4906    +  polyA_signal   HSV TK poly(A) signal: herpes simplex virus thymidine kinase polyadenylation signal (Cole and Stacy, 1985)
   4997..5013    -  polyA_signal   bGH poly(A) signal (fragment): bovine growth hormone polyadenylation signal
   5235..5823    +  rep_origin     ori: high-copy-number ColE1/pMB1/pBR322/pUC origin of replication
>Addgene plasmid #237550 | TDP-43 K181A GFP | addgene full sequence | sequence record 471605 | Addgene NGS Result
TAGTTATTAATAGTAATCAATTACGGGGTCATTAGTTCATAGCCCATATATGGAGTTCCGCGTTACATAA
CTTACGGTAAATGGCCCGCCTGGCTGACCGCCCAACGACCCCCGCCCATTGACGTCAATAATGACGTATG
TTCCCATAGTAACGCCAATAGGGACTTTCCATTGACGTCAATGGGTGGAGTATTTACGGTAAACTGCCCA
CTTGGCAGTACATCAAGTGTATCATATGCCAAGTACGCCCCCTATTGACGTCAATGACGGTAAATGGCCC
GCCTGGCATTATGCCCAGTACATGACCTTATGGGACTTTCCTACTTGGCAGTACATCTACGTATTAGTCA
TCGCTATTACCATGGTGATGCGGTTTTGGCAGTACATCAATGGGCGTGGATAGCGGTTTGACTCACGGGG
ATTTCCAAGTCTCCACCCCATTGACGTCAATGGGAGTTTGTTTTGGCACCAAAATCAACGGGACTTTCCA
AAATGTCGTAACAACTCCGCCCCATTGACGCAAATGGGCGGTAGGCGTGTACGGTGGGAGGTCTATATAA
GCAGAGCTGGTTTAGTGAACCGTCAGATCCGCTAGCGCTACCGGTCGCCACCATGGTGAGCAAGGGCGAG
GAGCTGTTCACCGGGGTGGTGCCCATCCTGGTCGAGCTGGACGGCGACGTAAACGGCCACAAGTTCAGCG
TGTCCGGCGAGGGCGAGGGCGATGCCACCTACGGCAAGCTGACCCTGAAGTTCATCTGCACCACCGGCAA
GCTGCCCGTGCCCTGGCCCACCCTCGTGACCACCCTGACCTACGGCGTGCAGTGCTTCAGCCGCTACCCC
GACCACATGAAGCAGCACGACTTCTTCAAGTCCGCCATGCCCGAAGGCTACGTCCAGGAGCGCACCATCT
TCTTCAAGGACGACGGCAACTACAAGACCCGCGCCGAGGTGAAGTTCGAGGGCGACACCCTGGTGAACCG
CATCGAGCTGAAGGGCATCGACTTCAAGGAGGACGGCAACATCCTGGGGCACAAGCTGGAGTACAACTAC
AACAGCCACAACGTCTATATCATGGCCGACAAGCAGAAGAACGGCATCAAGGTGAACTTCAAGATCCGCC
ACAACATCGAGGACGGCAGCGTGCAGCTCGCCGACCACTACCAGCAGAACACCCCCATCGGCGACGGCCC
CGTGCTGCTGCCCGACAACCACTACCTGAGCACCCAGTCCGCCCTGAGCAAAGACCCCAACGAGAAGCGC
GATCACATGGTCCTGCTGGAGTTCGTGACCGCCGCCGGGATCACTCTCGGCATGGACGAGCTGTACAAGT
CCGGACTCAGATCTCGAGCTATGTCTGAATATATTCGGGTAACCGAAGATGAGAACGATGAGCCCATTGA
AATACCATCGGAAGACGATGGGACGGTGCTGCTCTCCACGGTTACAGCCCAGTTTCCAGGGGCGTGTGGG
CTTCGCTACAGGAATCCAGTGTCTCAGTGTATGAGAGGTGTCCGGCTGGTAGAAGGAATTCTGCATGCCC
CAGATGCTGGCTGGGGAAATCTGGTGTATGTTGTCAACTATCCAAAAGATAACAAAAGAAAAATGGATGA
GACAGATGCTTCATCAGCAGTGAAAGTGAAAAGAGCAGTCCAGAAAACATCCGATTTAATAGTGTTGGGT
CTCCCATGGAAAACAACCGAACAGGACCTGAAAGAGTATTTTAGTACCTTTGGAGAAGTTCTTATGGTGC
AGGTCAAGAAAGATCTTAAGACTGGTCATTCAAAGGGGTTTGGCTTTGTTCGTTTTACGGAATATGAAAC
ACAAGTGAAAGTAATGTCACAGCGACATATGATAGATGGACGATGGTGTGACTGCAAACTTCCTAATTCT
GCGCAAAGCCAAGATGAGCCTTTGAGAAGCAGAAAAGTGTTTGTGGGGCGCTGTACAGAGGACATGACTG
AGGATGAGCTGCGGGAGTTCTTCTCTCAGTACGGGGATGTGATGGATGTCTTCATCCCCAAGCCATTCAG
GGCCTTTGCCTTTGTTACATTTGCAGATGATCAGATTGCGCAGTCTCTTTGTGGAGAGGACTTGATCATT
AAAGGAATCAGCGTTCATATATCCAATGCCGAACCTAAGCACAATAGCAATAGACAGTTAGAAAGAAGTG
GAAGATTTGGTGGTAATCCAGGTGGCTTTGGGAATCAGGGTGGATTTGGTAATAGCAGAGGGGGTGGAGC
TGGTTTGGGAAACAATCAAGGTAGTAATATGGGTGGTGGGATGAACTTTGGTGCGTTCAGCATTAATCCA
GCCATGATGGCTGCCGCCCAGGCAGCACTACAGAGCAGTTGGGGTATGATGGGCATGTTAGCCAGCCAGC
AGAACCAGTCAGGCCCATCGGGTAATAACCAAAACCAAGGCAACATGCAGAGGGAGCCAAACCAGGCCTT
CGGTTCTGGAAATAACTCTTATAGTGGCTCTAATTCTGGTGCAGCAATTGGTTGGGGATCAGCATCCAAT
GCAGGGTCGGGCAGTGGTTTTAATGGAGGCTTTGGCTCAAGCATGGATTCTAAGTCTTCTGGCTGGGGAA
TGTAGGGATCCACCGGATCTAGATAACTGATCATAATCAGCCATACCACATTTGTAGAGGTTTTACTTGC
TTTAAAAAACCTCCCACACCTCCCCCTGAACCTGAAACATAAAATGAATGCAATTGTTGTTGTTAACTTG
TTTATTGCAGCTTATAATGGTTACAAATAAAGCAATAGCATCACAAATTTCACAAATAAAGCATTTTTTT
CACTGCATTCTAGTTGTGGTTTGTCCAAACTCATCAATGTATCTTAACGCGTAAATTGTAAGCGTTAATA
TTTTGTTAAAATTCGCGTTAAATTTTTGTTAAATCAGCTCATTTTTTAACCAATAGGCCGAAATCGGCAA
AATCCCTTATAAATCAAAAGAATAGACCGAGATAGGGT
[37 nt withheld, positions 2979-3015]
AAAGAACGTGGACTCCAACGTCAAAGG
[49 nt withheld, positions 3043-3091]
T
[91 nt withheld, positions 3093-3183]
G
[124 nt withheld, positions 3185-3308]
CAGGTGGCACTTTTCGGGGAAATGTGCGCGGAACCCCTATTTGTTTATTTTTCTAAATACATTCAAATAT
GTATCCGCTCATGAGACAATAACCCTGATAAATGCTTCAATAATATTGAAAAAGGAAGAGTCCTGAGGCG
GAAAGAACCAGCTGTGGAATGTGTGTCAGTTAGGGTGTGGAAAGTCCCCAGGCTCCCCAGCAGGCAGAAG
TATGCAAAGCATGCATCTCAATTAGTCAGCAACCAGGTGTGGAAAGTCCCCAGGCTCCCCAGCAGGCAGA
AGTATGCAAAGCATGCATCTCAATTAGTCAGCAACCATAGTCCCGCCCCTAACTCCGCCCATCCCGCCCC
TAACTCCGCCCAGTTCCGCCCATTCTCCGCCCCATGGCTGACTAATTTTTTTTATTTATGCAGAGGCCGA
GGCCGCCTCGGCCTCTGAGCTATTCCAGAAGTAGTGAGGAGGCTTTTTTGGAGGCCTAGGCTTTTGCAAA
GATCGATCAAGAGACAGGATGAGGATCGTTTCGCATGATTGAACAAGATGGATTGCACGCAGGTTCTCCG
GCCGCTTGGGTGGAGAGGCTATTCGGCTATGACTGGGCACAACAGACAATCGGCTGCTCTGATGCCGCCG
TGTTCCGGCTGTCAGCGCAGGGGCGCCCGGTTCTTTTTGTCAAGACCGACCTGTCCGGTGCCCTGAATGA
ACTGCAAGACGAGGCAGCGCGGCTATCGTGGCTGGCCACGACGGGCGTTCCTTGCGCAGCTGTGCTCGAC
GTTGTCACTGAAGCGGGAAGGGACTGGCTGCTATTGGGCGAAGTGCCGGGGCAGGATCTCCTGTCATCTC
ACCTTGCTCCTGCCGAGAAAGTATCCATCATGGCTGATGCAATGCGGCGGCTGCATACGCTTGATCCGGC
TACCTGCCCATTCGACCACCAAGCGAAACATCGCATCGAGCGAGCACGTACTCGGATGGAAGCCGGTCTT
GTCGATCAGGATGATCTGGACGAAGAGCATCAGGGGCTCGCGCCAGCCGAACTGTTCGCCAGGCTCAAGG
CGAGCATGCCCGACGGCGAGGATCTCGTCGTGACCCATGGCGATGCCTGCTTGCCGAATATCATGGTGGA
AAATGGCCGCTTTTCTGGATTCATCGACTGTGGCCGGCTGGGTGTGGCGGACCGCTATCAGGACATAGCG
TTGGCTACCCGTGATATTGCTGAAGAGCTTGGCGGCGAATGGGCTGACCGCTTCCTCGTGCTTTACGGTA
TCGCCGCTCCCGATTCGCAGCGCATCGCCTTCTATCGCCTTCTTGACGAGTTCTTCTGAGCGGGACTCTG
GGGTTCGAAATGACCGACCAAGCGACGCCCAACCTGCCATCACGAGATTTCGATTCCACCGCCGCCTTCT
ATGAAAGGTTGGGCTTCGGAATCGTTTTCCGGGACGCCGGCTGGATGATCCTCCAGCGCGGGGATCTCAT
GCTGGAGTTCTTCGCCCACCCTAGGGGGAGGCTAACTGAAACACGGAAGGAGACAATACCGGAAGGAACC
CGCGCTATGACGGCAATAAAAAGACAGAATAAAACGCACGGTGTTGGGTCGTTTGTTCATAAACGCGGGG
TTCGGTCCCAGGGCTGGCACTCTGTCGATACCCCACCGAGACCCCATTGGGGCCAATACGCCCGCGTTTC
TTCCTTTTCCCCACCCCACCCCCCAAGTTCGGGTGAAGGCCCAGGGCTCGCAGCCAACGTCGGGGCGGCA
GGCCCTGCCATAGCCTCAGGTTACTCATATATACTTTAGATTGATTTAAAACTTCATTTTTAATTTAAAA
GGATCTAGGTGAAGATCCTTTTTGATAATCTCATGACCAAAATCCCTTAACGTGAGTTTTCGTTCCACTG
AGCGTCAGACCCCGTAGAAAAGATCAAAGGATCTTCTTGAGATCCTTTTTTTCTGCGCGTAATCTGCTGC
TTGCAAACAAAAAAACCACCGCTACCAGCGGTGGTTTGTTTGCCGGATCAAGAGCTACCAACTCTTTTTC
CGAAGGTAACTGGCTTCAGCAGAGCGCAGATACCAAATACTGTTCTTCTAGTGTAGCCGTAGTTAGGCCA
CCACTTCAAGAACTCTGTAGCACCGCCTACATACCTCGCTCTGCTAATCCTGTTACCAGTGGCTGCTGCC
AGTGGCGATAAGTCGTGTCTTACCGGGTTGGACTCAAGACGATAGTTACCGGATAAGGCGCAGCGGTCGG
GCTGAACGGGGGGTTCGTGCACACAGCCCAGCTTGGAGCGAACGACCTACACCGAACTGAGATACCTACA
GCGTGAGCTATGAGAAAGCGCCACGCTTCCCGAAGGGAGAAAGGCGGACAGGTATCCGGTAAGCGGCAGG
GTCGGAACAGGAGAGCGCACGAGGGAGCTTCCAGGGGGAAACGCCTGGTATCTTTATAGTCCTGTCGGGT
TTCGCCACCTCTGACTTGAGCGTCGATTTTTGTGATGCTCGTCAGGGGGGCGGAGCCTATGGAAAAACGC
CAGCAACGCGGCCTTTTTACGGTTCCTGGCCTTTTGCTGGCCTTTTGCTCACATGTTCTTTCCTGCGTTA
TCCCCTGATTCTGTGGATAACCGTATTACCGCCATGCAT
